Addgene plasmid #111749: pBacMam2-DiEx-LIC-C-flag_huntingtin_full-length_Q60
Purpose: Baculovirus transfer vector for expression of huntingtin protein in insect and mammalian cellscells as well as in mammalian cells
Depositing lab: Cheryl Arrowsmith. Depositing organization: University of Toronto. Publication: Design and characterization of mutant and wildtype huntingtin proteins produced from a toolkit of scalable eukaryotic expression systems. Harding RJ, Loppnau P, Ackloo S, Lemak A, Hutchinson A, Hunt B, Holehouse AS, Ho JC, Fan L, Toledo-Sherman L, Seitova A, Arrowsmith CH. J Biol Chem. 2019 Apr 26;294(17):6986-7001. doi: 10.1074/jbc.RA118.007204. Epub 2019 Mar 6. PubMed 30842263.
Backbone
  Vector backbone: pBacMam2-DiEx-LIC
  Vector type: Mammalian Expression ; Baculovirus Expression
Growth in bacteria
  Bacterial resistance: Ampicillin, 100 μg/mL
  Growth temperature: 37°C
  Growth strain: DH5alpha
  Copy number: High Copy
Gene/Insert
  Gene/Insert name: HTT (alt name: huntingtin)
  Species: H. sapiens (human)
  Insert size (bp): 9543
  Mutation: Q60 (polyQ repeat)
  Entrez Gene: HTT (a.k.a. HD, IT15, LOMARS)
  Promoter: CMV and P10
  Tag / fusion protein: FLAG (C terminal on insert)
  Cloning method: Ligation Independent Cloning
  Sequencing primers: 5′ pFBM-fwd (5'-caaaatgtcgtaacaactccgc-3'); 3′ pFBM-rev (5'- tagttaagaataccagtcaatctttcac-3')
Resource information
  A portion of this plasmid was derived from a plasmid made by: Kazusa DNA Research Institute Gene KIEE4296 & Original Clone ID cp94296
Terms and licenses: Academic/Nonprofit Terms; Industry Terms: Not Available to Industry
Depositor comments: Please visit https://www.biorxiv.org/content/early/2018/12/10/492215 for BioRxiv preprint.
How to cite: pBacMam2-DiEx-LIC-C-flag_huntingtin_full-length_Q60 was a gift from Cheryl Arrowsmith (Addgene plasmid # 111749 ; http://n2t.net/addgene:111749 ; RRID:Addgene_111749)
