[The description below was written by a language model from this plasmid's Addgene catalogue record and pLannotate feature annotations shown in this document.]
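Description:
pBacMam2-DiEx-LIC-C-flag_huntingtin_full-length_Q60 is a baculovirus transfer vector of about 15.9 kb, built on the pBacMam2-DiEx-LIC backbone, for producing full-length human huntingtin (HTT) in both insect and mammalian cells. In bacteria it is maintained as a high-copy plasmid through a ColE1/pUC-type origin and selected with ampicillin via the β-lactamase gene; an f1 origin is also present. The expression cassette sits between the Tn7R and Tn7L ends of a mini-Tn7 element together with a gentamicin acetyltransferase marker driven by the Pc integron promoter. This is the arrangement used for site-specific transposition of the cassette into a baculovirus bacmid, with gentamicin resistance marking the transposed segment.

The payload is a 9,543 bp HTT coding sequence carrying an expanded polyglutamine tract of 60 residues (Q60), inserted by ligation-independent cloning. Two promoters lie in tandem upstream. The CMV immediate-early enhancer/promoter drives transcription in mammalian cells transduced with the recombinant virus (BacMam delivery), and the baculoviral p10 promoter drives late-phase expression in infected insect cells, so one virus serves both hosts. The protein carries a C-terminal FLAG tag for detection and affinity purification. The annotation also detects a short His-tag-like fragment just before the FLAG sequence, which the catalogue entry does not mention. Downstream, a WPRE fragment is positioned to enhance transcript accumulation, followed by an SV40 polyadenylation signal.

The construct belongs to a toolkit of wild-type and mutant huntingtin expression clones for scalable eukaryotic production of the protein, here representing a polyQ length in the Huntington's disease range.
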