Features (pLannotate 1.2.2; 22 found; start..end, strand, type, name):
    102..556     +  rep_origin     f1 ori (sequence partly withheld): f1 bacteriophage origin of replication; arrow indicates direction of (+) strand synthesis
    582..686     +  promoter       AmpR promoter: bla
    687..1547    +  CDS            AmpR: β-lactamase; bla; confers resistance to ampicillin, carbenicillin, and related antibiotics
   1718..2306    +  rep_origin     ori: high-copy-number ColE1/pMB1/pBR322/pUC origin of replication
   2492..2543    -  misc_feature   bom (fragment): basis of mobility region from pBR322
   2611..2835    -  mobile_element Tn7R: mini-Tn7 element (right end of the Tn7 transposon) Tn7
   2902..3435    -  CDS            GmR: gentamycin acetyltransferase; aacC1; confers resistance to gentamycin
   3624..3652    -  promoter       Pc promoter: intI1 (promoter lies within the coding sequence); class 1 integron promoter
   3630..3989    -  CDS            YPR2_ECOLX (fragment): Protein predicted: Swiss-Prot protein existence level 4. From Escherichia coli.
   4160..4208    -  polyA_signal   HSV TK poly(A) signal: herpes simplex virus thymidine kinase polyadenylation signal (Cole and Stacy, 1985)
   4313..4692    +  enhancer       CMV enhancer: human cytomegalovirus immediate early enhancer
   4693..4896    +  promoter       CMV promoter: human cytomegalovirus (CMV) immediate early promoter
   4892..4925    +  LTR            5' LTR (truncated) (fragment): truncated 5' long terminal repeat (LTR) from HIV-1
   4943..5052    +  promoter       p10 promoter: baculovirus promoter for expression in insect cells
   5084..14626   +  CDS            HTT: HD_HUMAN - Also known as HD, IT15. Experimental evidence at protein level: Swiss-Prot protein existence level 1. [Huntingtin, myristoylated N-terminal fragment]: Promotes the formation of autophagic vesicles. From Homo sapiens (Human).
  14690..14709   +  CDS            7xHis (fragment): 6xHis affinity tag
  14714..14737   +  CDS            3xFLAG (fragment): three tandem FLAG® epitope tags
  14756..14774   +  misc_feature   MCS (fragment): pBluescript multiple cloning site
  14774..15279   +  misc_feature   WPRE (fragment): woodchuck hepatitis virus posttranscriptional regulatory element
  15375..15458   +  CDS            large T antigen (fragment): large T antigen from SV40 (simian virus 40)
  15481..15615   +  polyA_signal   SV40 poly(A) signal: SV40 polyadenylation signal
  15644..15809   -  mobile_element Tn7L: mini-Tn7 element (left end of the Tn7 transposon) Tn7
>Addgene plasmid #111749 | pBacMam2-DiEx-LIC-C-flag_huntingtin_full-length_Q60 | addgene full sequence | sequence record 226906 | Addgene NGS Result
TTCTCTGTCACAGAATGAAAATTTTTCTGTCATCTCTTCGTTATTAATGTTTGTAATTGACTGAATATCA
ACGCTTATTTGCAGCCTGAATGGCGAATGGG
[124 nt withheld, positions 102-225]
C
[91 nt withheld, positions 227-317]
A
[49 nt withheld, positions 319-367]
CCTTTGACGTTGGAGTCCACGTTCTT
[37 nt withheld, positions 394-430]
ACCCTATCTCGGTCTATTCTTTTGATTTATAAGGGATTTTGCCGATTTCGGCCTATTGGTTAAAAAATGA
GCTGATTTAACAAAAATTTAACGCGAATTTTAACAAAATATTAACGCTTACAATTTAGGTGGCACTTTTC
GGGGAAATGTGCGCGGAACCCCTATTTGTTTATTTTTCTAAATACATTCAAATATGTATCCGCTCATGAG
ACAATAACCCTGATAAATGCTTCAATAATATTGAAAAAGGAAGAGTATGAGTATTCAACATTTCCGTGTC
GCCCTTATTCCCTTTTTTGCGGCATTTTGCCTTCCTGTTTTTGCTCACCCAGAAACGCTGGTGAAAGTAA
AAGATGCTGAAGATCAGTTGGGTGCACGAGTGGGTTACATCGAACTGGATCTCAACAGCGGTAAGATCCT
TGAGAGTTTTCGCCCCGAAGAACGTTTTCCAATGATGAGCACTTTTAAAGTTCTGCTATGTGGCGCGGTA
TTATCCCGTATTGACGCCGGGCAAGAGCAACTCGGTCGCCGCATACACTATTCTCAGAATGACTTGGTTG
AGTACTCACCAGTCACAGAAAAGCATCTTACGGATGGCATGACAGTAAGAGAATTATGCAGTGCTGCCAT
AACCATGAGTGATAACACTGCGGCCAACTTACTTCTGACAACGATCGGAGGACCGAAGGAGCTAACCGCT
TTTTTGCACAACATGGGGGATCATGTAACTCGCCTTGATCGTTGGGAACCGGAGCTGAATGAAGCCATAC
CAAACGACGAGCGTGACACCACGATGCCTGTAGCAATGGCAACAACGTTGCGCAAACTATTAACTGGCGA
ACTACTTACTCTAGCTTCCCGGCAACAATTAATAGACTGGATGGAGGCGGATAAAGTTGCAGGACCACTT
CTGCGCTCGGCCCTTCCGGCTGGCTGGTTTATTGCTGATAAATCTGGAGCCGGTGAGCGTGGGTCTCGCG
GTATCATTGCAGCACTGGGGCCAGATGGTAAGCCCTCCCGTATCGTAGTTATCTACACGACGGGGAGTCA
GGCAACTATGGATGAACGAAATAGACAGATCGCTGAGATAGGTGCCTCACTGATTAAGCATTGGTAACTG
TCAGACCAAGTTTACTCATATATACTTTAGATTGATTTAAAACTTCATTTTTAATTTAAAAGGATCTAGG
TGAAGATCCTTTTTGATAATCTCATGACCAAAATCCCTTAACGTGAGTTTTCGTTCCACTGAGCGTCAGA
CCCCGTAGAAAAGATCAAAGGATCTTCTTGAGATCCTTTTTTTCTGCGCGTAATCTGCTGCTTGCAAACA
AAAAAACCACCGCTACCAGCGGTGGTTTGTTTGCCGGATCAAGAGCTACCAACTCTTTTTCCGAAGGTAA
CTGGCTTCAGCAGAGCGCAGATACCAAATACTGTTCTTCTAGTGTAGCCGTAGTTAGGCCACCACTTCAA
GAACTCTGTAGCACCGCCTACATACCTCGCTCTGCTAATCCTGTTACCAGTGGCTGCTGCCAGTGGCGAT
AAGTCGTGTCTTACCGGGTTGGACTCAAGACGATAGTTACCGGATAAGGCGCAGCGGTCGGGCTGAACGG
GGGGTTCGTGCACACAGCCCAGCTTGGAGCGAACGACCTACACCGAACTGAGATACCTACAGCGTGAGCT
ATGAGAAAGCGCCACGCTTCCCGAAGGGAGAAAGGCGGACAGGTATCCGGTAAGCGGCAGGGTCGGAACA
GGAGAGCGCACGAGGGAGCTTCCAGGGGGAAACGCCTGGTATCTTTATAGTCCTGTCGGGTTTCGCCACC
TCTGACTTGAGCGTCGATTTTTGTGATGCTCGTCAGGGGGGCGGAGCCTATGGAAAAACGCCAGCAACGC
GGCCTTTTTACGGTTCCTGGCCTTTTGCTGGCCTTTTGCTCACATGTTCTTTCCTGCGTTATCCCCTGAT
TCTGTGGATAACCGTATTACCGCCTTTGAGTGAGCTGATACCGCTCGCCGCAGCCGAACGACCGAGCGCA
GCGAGTCAGTGAGCGAGGAAGCGGAAGAGCGCCTGATGCGGTATTTTCTCCTTACGCATCTGTGCGGTAT
TTCACACCGCATAGACCAGCCGCGTAACCTGGCAAAATCGGTTACGGTTGAGTAATAAATGGATGCCCTG
CGTAAGCGGGTGTGGGCGGACAATAAAGTCTTAAACTGAACAAAATAGATCTAAACTATGACAATAAAGT
CTTAAACTAGACAGAATAGTTGTAAACTGAAATCAGTCCAGTTATGCTGTGAAAAAGCATACTGGACTTT
TGTTATGGCTAAAGCAAACTCTTCATTTTCTGAAGTGCAAATTGCCCGTCGTATTAAAGAGGGGCGTGGC
CAAGGGCATGGTAAAGACTATATTCGCGGCGTTGTGACAATTTACCGAACAACTCCGCGGCCGGGAAGCC
GATCTCGGCTTGAACGAATTGTTAGGTGGCGGTACTTGGGTCGATATCAAAGTGCATCACTTCTTCCCGT
ATGCCCAACTTTGTATAGAGAGCCACTGCGGGATCGTCACCGTAATCTGCTTGCACGTAGATCACATAAG
CACCAAGCGCGTTGGCCTCATGCTTCAAGAGATTGATGAGCGCGGTGGCAATGCCCTGCCTCCGGTGCTC
GCCGGAGACTGCGAGATCATAGATATAGATCTCACTACGCGGCTGCTCAAACTTGGGCAGAACGTAAGCC
GCGAGAGCGCCAACAACCGCTTCTTGGTCGAAGGCAGCAAGCGCGATGAATGTCTTACTACGGAGCAAGT
TCCCGAGGTAATCGGAGTCCGGCTGATGTTGGGAGTAGGTGGCTACGTCTCCGAACTCACGACCGAAAAG
ATCAAGAGCAGCCCGCATGGATTTGACTTGGTCAGGGCCGAGCCTACATGTGCGAATGATGCCCATACTT
GAGCCACCTAACTTTGTTTTAGGGCGACTGCCCTGCTGCGTAACATCGTTGCTGCTGCGTAACATCGTTG
CTGCTCCATAACATCAAACATCGACCCACGGCGTAACGCGCTTGCTGCTTGGATGCCCGAGGCATAGACT
GTACAAAAAAACAGTCATAACAAGCCATGAAAACCGCCACTGCGCCGTTACCACCGCTGCGTTCGGTCAA
GGTTCTGGACCAGTTGCGTGAGCGCATACGCTACTTGCATTACAGTTTACGAACCGAACAGGCTTATGTC
AACTGGGTTCGTGCCTTCATCCGTTTCCACGGTGTGCGTCACCCGGCAACCTTGGGCAGCAGCGAAGTCG
AGGCATTTCTGTCCTGGCTGGCGAACGAGCGCAAGGTTTCGGTCTCCACGCATCGTCAGGCATTGGCGGC
CTTGCTGTTCTTCTACGGCAAGGTGCTGTGCACGGATCTGCCCTTGCTTCAGGAGATCGGTAGACCTCGG
CCGTCGCGGCGCTTGCCGGTGGTGCTGACCCCGGATGAAGTGGTTCGCATCCTCGGTTTTCTGGAAGGCG
AGCATCGTTTGTTCGCCCAGGACTCTAGCTATAGTTCTAGTGGTTGGCTACGTACCCGTAGTGGCTATGG
CAGGGCTTGCCGCCCCGACGTTGGCTGCGAGCCCTGGGCCTTCACCCGAACTTGGGGGTTGGGGTGGGGA
AAAGGAAGAAACGCGGGCGTATTGGTCCCAATGGGGTCTCGGTGGGGTATCGACAGAGTGCCAGCCCTGG
GACCGAACCCCGCGTTTATGAACAAACGACCCAACACCCGTGCGTTTTATTCTGTCTTTTTATTGCCGTC
ATAGCGCGGGTTCCTTCCGGTATTGTCTCCTTCCGTGTTTCAGTTAGCCTCCCCCATCTCCCGGTACCGC
ATGCGGATCTGTACGGGCCAGATATACGCGTTGACATTGATTATTGACTAGTTATTAATAGTAATCAATT
ACGGGGTCATTAGTTCATAGCCCATATATGGAGTTCCGCGTTACATAACTTACGGTAAATGGCCCGCCTG
GCTGACCGCCCAACGACCCCCGCCCATTGACGTCAATAATGACGTATGTTCCCATAGTAACGCCAATAGG
GACTTTCCATTGACGTCAATGGGTGGAGTATTTACGGTAAACTGCCCACTTGGCAGTACATCAAGTGTAT
CATATGCCAAGTACGCCCCCTATTGACGTCAATGACGGTAAATGGCCCGCCTGGCATTATGCCCAGTACA
TGACCTTATGGGACTTTCCTACTTGGCAGTACATCTACGTATTAGTCATCGCTATTACCATGGTGATGCG
GTTTTGGCAGTACATCAATGGGCGTGGATAGCGGTTTGACTCACGGGGATTTCCAAGTCTCCACCCCATT
GACGTCAATGGGAGTTTGTTTTGGCACCAAAATCAACGGGACTTTCCAAAATGTCGTAACAACTCCGCCC
CATTGACGCAAATGGGCGGTAGGCGTGTACGGTGGGAGGTCTATATAAGCAGAGCTCTCTGGCTAACTAG
AGAACCCACTGCTTACTGGCTTATCGAATACGGACCTTTAATTCAACCCAACACAATATATTATAGTTAA
ATAAGAATTATTATCAAATCATTTGTATATTAATTAAAATACTATACTGTAAATTACATTTTATTTACAA
TCACTCGACGGATCCTTAAGAAGGAGATATACTATGGCGACCCTGGAAAAGCTGATGAAGGCCTTCGAGT
CCCTCAAGTCCTTCCAACAGCAGCAACAGCAACAACAGCAGCAACAGCAACAACAGCAGCAACAGCAACA
ACAGCAGCAACAGCAACAACAGCAGCAACAGCAACAACAGCAGCAACAGCAACAACAGCAGCAACAGCAA
CAACAGCAGCAACAGCAACAACAGCAGCAACAGCAACAACAGCAGCAACAGCAACCGCCACCGCCGCCGC
CGCCGCCGCCGCCTCCTCAGCTTCCTCAGCCGCCGCCGCAGGCACAGCCGCTGCTGCCTCAGCCGCAGCC
GCCCCCGCCGCCGCCCCCGCCGCCACCCGGCCCGGCTGTGGCTGAGGAGCCGCTGCACCGACCAAAGAAA
GAACTTTCAGCTACCAAGAAAGACCGTGTGAATCATTGTCTGACAATATGTGAAAACATAGTGGCACAGT
CTGTCAGAAATTCTCCAGAATTTCAGAAACTTCTGGGCATCGCTATGGAACTTTTTCTGCTGTGCAGTGA
TGACGCAGAGTCAGATGTCAGGATGGTGGCTGACGAATGCCTCAACAAAGTTATCAAAGCTTTGATGGAT
TCTAATCTTCCAAGGTTACAGCTCGAGCTCTATAAGGAAATTAAAAAGAATGGTGCCCCTCGGAGTTTGC
GTGCTGCCCTGTGGAGGTTTGCTGAGCTGGCTCACCTGGTTCGGCCTCAGAAATGCAGGCCTTACCTGGT
GAACCTTCTGCCGTGCCTGACTCGAACAAGCAAGAGACCCGAAGAATCAGTCCAGGAGACCTTGGCTGCA
GCTGTTCCCAAAATTATGGCTTCTTTTGGCAATTTTGCAAATGACAATGAAATTAAGGTTTTGTTAAAGG
CCTTCATAGCGAACCTGAAGTCAAGCTCCCCCACCATTCGGCGGACAGCGGCTGGATCAGCAGTGAGCAT
CTGCCAGCACTCAAGAAGGACACAATATTTCTATAGTTGGCTACTAAATGTGCTCTTAGGCTTACTCGTT
CCTGTCGAGGATGAACACTCCACTCTGCTGATTCTTGGCGTGCTGCTCACCCTGAGGTATTTGGTGCCCT
TGCTGCAGCAGCAGGTCAAGGACACAAGCCTGAAAGGCAGCTTCGGAGTGACAAGGAAAGAAATGGAAGT
CTCTCCTTCTGCAGAGCAGCTTGTCCAGGTTTATGAACTGACGTTACATCATACACAGCACCAAGACCAC
AATGTTGTGACCGGAGCCCTGGAGCTGTTGCAGCAGCTCTTCAGAACGCCTCCACCCGAGCTTCTGCAAA
CCCTGACCGCAGTCGGGGGCATTGGGCAGCTCACCGCTGCTAAGGAGGAGTCTGGTGGCCGAAGCCGTAG
TGGGAGTATTGTGGAACTTATAGCTGGAGGGGGTTCCTCATGCAGCCCTGTCCTTTCAAGAAAACAAAAA
GGCAAAGTGCTCTTAGGAGAAGAAGAAGCCTTGGAGGATGACTCTGAATCGAGATCGGATGTCAGCAGCT
CTGCCTTAACAGCCTCAGTGAAGGATGAGATCAGTGGAGAGCTGGCTGCTTCTTCAGGGGTTTCCACTCC
AGGGTCAGCAGGTCATGACATCATCACAGAACAGCCACGGTCACAGCACACACTGCAGGCGGACTCAGTG
GATCTGGCCAGCTGTGACTTGACAAGCTCTGCCACTGATGGGGATGAGGAGGATATCTTGAGCCACAGCT
CCAGCCAGGTCAGCGCCGTCCCATCTGACCCTGCCATGGACCTGAATGATGGGACCCAGGCCTCGTCGCC
CATCAGCGACAGCTCCCAGACCACCACCGAAGGGCCTGATTCAGCTGTTACCCCTTCAGACAGTTCTGAA
ATTGTGTTAGACGGTACCGACAACCAGTATTTGGGCCTGCAGATTGGACAGCCCCAGGATGAAGATGAGG
AAGCCACAGGTATTCTTCCTGATGAAGCCTCGGAGGCCTTCAGGAACTCTTCCATGGCCCTTCAACAGGC
ACATTTATTGAAAAACATGAGTCACTGCAGGCAGCCTTCTGACAGCAGTGTTGATAAATTTGTGTTGAGA
GATGAAGCTACTGAACCGGGTGATCAAGAAAACAAGCCTTGCCGCATCAAAGGTGACATTGGACAGTCCA
CTGATGATGACTCTGCACCTCTTGTCCATTGTGTCCGCCTTTTATCTGCTTCGTTTTTGCTAACAGGGGG
AAAAAATGTGCTGGTTCCGGACAGGGATGTGAGGGTCAGCGTGAAGGCCCTGGCCCTCAGCTGTGTGGGA
GCAGCTGTGGCCCTCCACCCGGAATCTTTCTTCAGCAAACTCTATAAAGTTCCTCTTGACACCACGGAAT
ACCCTGAGGAACAGTATGTCTCAGACATCTTGAACTACATCGATCATGGAGACCCACAGGTTCGAGGAGC
CACTGCCATTCTCTGTGGGACCCTCATCTGCTCCATCCTCAGCAGGTCCCGCTTCCACGTGGGAGATTGG
ATGGGCACCATTAGAACCCTCACAGGAAATACATTTTCTTTGGCGGATTGCATTCCTTTGCTGCGGAAAA
CACTGAAGGATGAGTCTTCTGTTACTTGCAAGTTAGCTTGTACAGCTGTGAGGAACTGTGTCATGAGTCT
CTGCAGCAGCAGCTACAGTGAGTTAGGACTGCAGCTGATCATCGATGTGCTGACTCTGAGGAACAGTTCC
TATTGGCTGGTGAGGACAGAGCTTCTGGAAACCCTTGCAGAGATTGACTTCAGGCTGGTGAGCTTTTTGG
AGGCAAAAGCAGAAAACTTACACAGAGGGGCTCATCATTATACAGGGCTTTTAAAACTGCAAGAACGAGT
GCTCAATAATGTTGTCATCCATTTGCTTGGAGATGAAGACCCCAGGGTGCGACATGTTGCCGCAGCATCA
CTAATTAGGCTTGTCCCAAAGCTGTTTTATAAATGTGACCAAGGACAAGCTGATCCAGTAGTGGCCGTGG
CAAGAGATCAAAGCAGTGTTTACCTGAAACTTCTCATGCATGAGACGCAGCCTCCATCTCATTTCTCCGT
CAGCACAATAACCAGAATATATAGAGGCTATAACCTACTACCAAGCATAACAGACGTCACTATGGAAAAT
AACCTTTCAAGAGTTATTGCAGCAGTTTCTCATGAACTAATCACATCAACCACCAGAGCACTCACATTTG
GATGCTGTGAAGCTTTGTGTCTTCTTTCCACTGCCTTCCCAGTTTGCATTTGGAGTTTAGGTTGGCACTG
TGGAGTGCCTCCACTGAGTGCCTCAGATGAGTCTAGGAAGAGCTGTACCGTTGGGATGGCCACAATGATT
CTGACCCTGCTCTCGTCAGCTTGGTTCCCATTGGATCTCTCAGCCCATCAAGATGCTTTGATTTTGGCCG
GAAACTTGCTTGCAGCCAGTGCTCCCAAATCTCTGAGAAGTTCATGGGCCTCTGAAGAAGAAGCCAACCC
AGCAGCCACCAAGCAAGAGGAGGTCTGGCCAGCCCTGGGGGACCGGGCCCTGGTGCCCATGGTGGAGCAG
CTCTTCTCTCACCTGCTGAAGGTGATTAACATTTGTGCCCACGTCCTGGATGACGTGGCTCCTGGACCCG
CAATAAAGGCAGCCTTGCCTTCTCTAACAAACCCCCCTTCTCTAAGTCCCATCCGACGAAAGGGGAAGGA
GAAAGAACCAGGAGAACAAGCATCTGTACCGTTGAGTCCCAAGAAAGGCAGTGAGGCCAGTGCAGCTTCT
AGACAATCTGATACCTCAGGTCCTGTTACAACAAGTAAATCCTCATCACTGGGGAGTTTCTATCATCTTC
CTTCATACCTCAAACTGCATGATGTCCTGAAAGCTACACACGCTAACTACAAGGTCACGCTGGATCTTCA
GAACAGCACGGAAAAGTTTGGAGGGTTTCTTCGCTCAGCCTTGGATGTTCTTTCTCAGATACTAGAGCTG
GCCACACTGCAGGACATTGGGAAGTGTGTTGAAGAGATCCTAGGATACCTGAAATCCTGCTTTAGTCGAG
AACCAATGATGGCAACTGTTTGTGTTCAACAATTGTTGAAGACTCTCTTTGGCACAAACTTGGCCTCCCA
GTTTGATGGCTTATCTTCCAACCCCAGCAAGTCACAAGGCCGAGCACAGCGCCTTGGCTCCTCCAGTGTG
AGGCCAGGCTTGTACCACTACTGCTTCATGGCCCCGTACACCCACTTCACCCAGGCCCTCGCTGACGCCA
GCCTGAGGAACATGGTGCAGGCGGAGCAGGAGAACGACACCTCGGGATGGTTTGATGTCCTCCAGAAAGT
GTCTACCCAGTTGAAGACAAACCTCACGAGTGTCACAAAGAACCGTGCAGATAAGAATGCTATTCATAAT
CACATTCGTTTGTTTGAACCTCTTGTTATAAAAGCTTTAAAACAGTACACGACTACAACATGTGTGCAGT
TACAGAAGCAGGTTTTAGATTTGCTGGCGCAGCTGGTTCAGTTACGGGTTAATTACTGTCTTCTGGATTC
AGATCAGGTGTTTATTGGCTTTGTATTGAAACAGTTTGAATACATTGAAGTGGGCCAGTTCAGGGAATCA
GAGGCAATCATTCCAAACATCTTTTTCTTCTTGGTATTACTATCTTATGAACGCTATCATTCAAAACAGA
TCATTGGAATTCCTAAAATCATTCAGCTCTGTGATGGCATCATGGCCAGTGGAAGGAAGGCTGTGACACA
TGCCATACCGGCTCTGCAGCCCATAGTCCACGACCTCTTTGTATTAAGAGGAACAAATAAAGCTGATGCA
GGAAAAGAGCTTGAAACCCAAAAAGAGGTGGTGGTGTCAATGTTACTGAGACTCATCCAGTACCATCAGG
TGTTGGAGATGTTCATTCTTGTCCTGCAGCAGTGCCACAAGGAGAATGAAGACAAGTGGAAGCGACTGTC
TCGACAGATAGCTGACATCATCCTCCCAATGTTAGCCAAACAGCAGATGCACATTGACTCTCATGAAGCC
CTTGGAGTGTTAAATACATTATTTGAGATTTTGGCCCCTTCCTCCCTCCGTCCGGTAGACATGCTTTTAC
GGAGTATGTTCGTCACTCCAAACACAATGGCGTCCGTGAGCACTGTTCAACTGTGGATATCGGGAATTCT
GGCCATTTTGAGGGTTCTGATTTCCCAGTCAACTGAAGATATTGTTCTTTCTCGTATTCAGGAGCTCTCC
TTCTCTCCGTATTTAATCTCCTGTACAGTAATTAATAGGTTAAGAGATGGGGACAGTACTTCAACGCTAG
AAGAACACAGTGAAGGGAAACAAATAAAGAATTTGCCAGAAGAAACATTTTCAAGGTTTCTATTACAACT
GGTTGGTATTCTTTTAGAAGACATTGTTACAAAACAGCTGAAGGTGGAAATGAGTGAGCAGCAACATACT
TTCTATTGCCAGGAACTAGGCACACTGCTAATGTGTCTGATCCACATCTTCAAGTCTGGAATGTTCCGGA
GAATCACAGCAGCTGCCACTAGGCTGTTCCGCAGTGATGGCTGTGGCGGCAGTTTCTACACCCTGGACAG
CTTGAACTTGCGGGCTCGTTCCATGATCACCACCCACCCGGCCCTGGTGCTGCTCTGGTGTCAGATACTG
CTGCTTGTCAACCACACCGACTACCGCTGGTGGGCAGAAGTGCAGCAGACCCCGAAAAGACACAGTCTGT
CCAGCACAAAGTTACTTAGTCCCCAGATGTCTGGAGAAGAGGAGGATTCTGACTTGGCAGCCAAACTTGG
AATGTGCAATAGAGAAATAGTACGAAGAGGGGCTCTCATTCTCTTCTGTGATTATGTCTGTCAGAACCTC
CATGACTCCGAGCACTTAACGTGGCTCATTGTAAATCACATTCAAGATCTGATCAGCCTTTCCCACGAGC
CTCCAGTACAGGACTTCATCAGTGCCGTTCATCGGAACTCTGCTGCCAGCGGCCTGTTCATCCAGGCAAT
TCAGTCTCGTTGTGAAAACCTTTCAACTCCAACCATGCTGAAGAAAACTCTTCAGTGCTTGGAGGGGATC
CATCTCAGCCAGTCGGGAGCTGTGCTCACGCTGTATGTGGACAGGCTTCTGTGCACCCCTTTCCGTGTGC
TGGCTCGCATGGTCGACATCCTTGCTTGTCGCCGGGTAGAAATGCTTCTGGCTGCAAATTTACAGAGCAG
CATGGCCCAGTTGCCAATGGAAGAACTCAACAGAATCCAGGAATACCTTCAGAGCAGCGGGCTCGCTCAG
AGACACCAAAGGCTCTATTCCCTGCTGGACAGGTTTCGTCTCTCCACCATGCAAGACTCACTTAGTCCCT
CTCCTCCAGTCTCTTCCCACCCGCTGGACGGGGATGGGCACGTGTCACTGGAAACAGTGAGTCCGGACAA
AGACTGGTACGTTCATCTTGTCAAATCCCAGTGTTGGACCAGGTCAGATTCTGCACTGCTGGAAGGTGCA
GAGCTGGTGAATCGGATTCCTGCTGAAGATATGAATGCCTTCATGATGAACTCGGAGTTCAACCTAAGCC
TGCTAGCTCCATGCTTAAGCCTAGGGATGAGTGAAATTTCTGGTGGCCAGAAGAGTGCCCTTTTTGAAGC
AGCCCGTGAGGTGACTCTGGCCCGTGTGAGCGGCACCGTGCAGCAGCTCCCTGCTGTCCATCATGTCTTC
CAGCCCGAGCTGCCTGCAGAACCGGCGGCCTACTGGAGCAAGTTGAATGATCTGTTTGGGGATGCTGCAC
TGTATCAGTCCCTGCCCACTCTGGCCCGGGCCCTGGCACAGTACCTGGTGGTGGTCTCCAAACTGCCCAG
TCATTTGCACCTTCCTCCTGAGAAAGAGAAGGACATTGTGAAATTCGTGGTGGCAACCCTTGAGGCCCTG
TCCTGGCATTTGATCCATGAGCAGATCCCGCTGAGTCTGGATCTCCAGGCAGGGCTGGACTGCTGCTGCC
TGGCCCTGCAGCTGCCTGGCCTCTGGAGCGTGGTCTCCTCCACAGAGTTTGTGACCCACGCCTGCTCCCT
CATCCACTGTGTGCACTTCATCCTGGAGGCCGTTGCAGTGCAGCCTGGAGAGCAGCTTCTTAGTCCAGAA
AGAAGGACAAATACCCCAAAAGCCATCAGCGAGGAGGAGGAGGAAGTAGATCCAAACACACAGAATCCTA
AGTATATCACTGCAGCCTGTGAGATGGTGGCAGAAATGGTGGAGTCTCTGCAGTCGGTGTTGGCCTTGGG
TCATAAAAGGAATAGCGGCGTGCCGGCGTTTCTCACGCCATTGCTCAGGAACATCATCATCAGCCTGGCC
CGCCTGCCCCTTGTCAACAGCTACACACGTGTGCCCCCACTGGTGTGGAAGCTTGGATGGTCACCCAAAC
CGGGAGGGGATTTTGGCACAGCATTCCCTGAGATCCCCGTGGAGTTCCTCCAGGAAAAGGAAGTCTTTAA
GGAGTTCATCTACCGCATCAACACACTAGGCTGGACCAGTCGTACTCAGTTTGAAGAAACTTGGGCCACC
CTCCTTGGTGTCCTGGTGACGCAGCCCCTCGTGATGGAGCAGGAGGAGAGCCCACCAGAAGAAGACACAG
AGAGGACCCAGATCAACGTCCTGGCCGTGCAGGCCATCACCTCACTGGTGCTCAGTGCAATGACTGTGCC
TGTGGCCGGCAACCCAGCTGTAAGCTGCTTGGAGCAGCAGCCCCGGAACAAGCCTCTGAAAGCTCTCGAC
ACCAGGTTTGGGAGGAAGCTGAGCATTATCAGAGGGATTGTGGAGCAAGAGATTCAAGCAATGGTTTCAA
AGAGAGAGAATATTGCCACCCATCATTTATATCAGGCATGGGATCCTGTCCCTTCTCTGTCTCCGGCTAC
TACAGGTGCCCTCATCAGCCACGAGAAGCTGCTGCTGCAGATCAACCCCGAGCGGGAGCTGGGGAGCATG
AGCTACAAACTCGGCCAGGTGTCCATACACTCCGTGTGGCTAGGGAACAGCATCACACCCCTGAGGGAGG
AGGAATGGGACGAGGAAGAGGAGGAGGAGGCCGACGCCCCTGCACCTTCGTCACCACCCACGTCTCCAGT
CAACTCCAGGAAACACCGGGCTGGAGTTGACATCCACTCCTGTTCGCAGTTTTTGCTTGAGTTGTACAGC
CGCTGGATCCTGCCGTCCAGCTCAGCCAGGAGGACCCCGGCCATCCTGATCAGTGAGGTGGTCAGATCCC
TTCTAGTGGTCTCAGACTTGTTCACCGAGCGCAACCAGTTTGAGCTGATGTATGTGACGCTGACAGAACT
GCGAAGGGTGCACCCTTCAGAAGACGAGATCCTCGCTCAGTACCTGGTGCCTGCCACCTGCAAGGCAGCT
GCCGTCCTTGGGATGGACAAGGCCGTGGCGGAGCCTGTCAGCCGCCTGCTGGAGAGCACGCTCAGGAGCA
GCCACCTGCCCAGCAGGGTTGGAGCCCTGCACGGCATCCTCTATGTGCTGGAGTGCGACCTGCTGGACGA
CACTGCCAAGCAGCTCATCCCGGTCATCAGCGACTATCTCCTCTCCAACCTGAAAGGGATCGCCCACTGC
GTGAACATTCACAGCCAGCAGCACGTACTGGTCATGTGTGCCACTGCGTTTTACCTCATTGAGAACTATC
CTCTGGACGTAGGGCCGGAATTTTCAGCATCAATAATACAGATGTGTGGGGTGATGCTGTCTGGAAGTGA
GGAGTCCACCCCCTCCATCATTTACCACTGTGCCCTCAGAGGCCTGGAGCGCCTCCTGCTCTCTGAGCAG
CTCTCCCGCCTGGATGCAGAATCGCTGGTCAAGCTGAGTGTGGACAGAGTGAACGTGCACAGCCCGCACC
GGGCCATGGCGGCTCTGGGCCTGATGCTCACCTGCATGTACACAGGAAAGGAGAAAGTCAGTCCGGGTAG
AACTTCAGACCCTAATCCTGCAGCCCCCGACAGCGAGTCAGTGATTGTTGCTATGGAGCGGGTATCTGTT
CTTTTTGATAGGATCAGGAAAGGCTTTCCTTGTGAAGCCAGAGTGGTGGCCAGGATCCTGCCCCAGTTTC
TAGACGACTTCTTCCCACCCCAGGACATCATGAACAAAGTCATCGGAGAGTTTCTGTCCAACCAGCAGCC
ATACCCCCAGTTCATGGCCACCGTGGTGTATAAGGTGTTTCAGACTCTGCACAGCACCGGGCAGTCGTCC
ATGGTCCGGGACTGGGTCATGCTGTCCCTCTCCAACTTCACGCAGAGGGCCCCGGTCGCCATGGCCACGT
GGAGCCTCTCCTGCTTCTTTGTCAGCGCGTCCACCAGCCCGTGGGTCGCGGCGATCCTCCCACATGTCAT
CAGCAGGATGGGCAAGCTGGAGCAGGTGGACGTGAACCTTTTCTGCCTGGTCGCCACAGACTTCTACAGA
CACCAGATAGAGGAGGAGCTCGACCGCAGGGCCTTCCAGTCTGTGCTTGAGGTGGTTGCAGCCCCAGGAA
GCCCATATCACCGGCTGCTGACTTGTTTACGAAATGTCCACAAGGTCACCACCTGCGGTGGAAGCGGTGA
CTACAAAGACGATGACGACAAGTAAAACCTCTACTTCCAATCGCACCATCATCACCATCACCATCACCAC
CATGATTACAAGGATGACGACGATAAGTGAGGCGGCCGCCAACTTGATATCAAGCTTATCGATAATCAAC
CTCTGGATTACAAAATTTGTGAAAGATTGACTGGTATTCTTAACTATGTTGCTCCTTTTACGCTATGTGG
ATACGCTGCTTTAATGCCTTTGTATCATGCTATTGCTTCCCGTATGGCTTTCATTTTCTCCTCCTTGTAT
AAATCCTGGTTGCTGTCTCTTTATGAGGAGTTGTGGCCCGTTGTCAGGCAACGTGGCGTGGTGTGCACTG
TGTTTGCTGACGCAACCCCCACTGGTTGGGGCATTGCCACCACCTGTCAGCTCCTTTCCGGGACTTTCGC
TTTCCCCCTCCCTATTGCCACGGCGGAACTCATCGCCGCCTGCCTTGCCCGCTGCTGGACAGGGGCTCGG
CTGTTGGGCACTGACAATTCCGTGGTGTTGTCGGGGAAATCATCGTCCTTTCCTTGGCTGCTCGCCTGTG
TTGCCACCTGGATTCTGCGCGGGACGTCCTTCTGCTACGTCCCTTCGGCCCTCAATCCAGCGGACCTTCC
TTCCCGCGGGCGCCCCCCTCCTCACGGCGAGCGAAGCTTGTCGAGAAGTACTAGAGGATCTCTAGAGCCT
GCAGTCTCGACAAGCTTGTCGAGAAGTACTAGAGGATCATAATCAGCCATACCACATTTGTAGAGGTTTT
ACTTGCTTTAAAAAACCTCCCACACCTCCCCCTGAACCTGAAACATAAAATGAATGCAATTGTTGTTGTT
AACTTGTTTATTGCAGCTTATAATGGTTACAAATAAAGCAATAGCATCACAAATTTCACAAATAAAGCAT
TTTTTTCACTGCATTCTAGTTGTGGTTTGTCCAAACTCATCAATGTATCTTATCATGTCTGGATCTGATC
ACTGCTTGAGCCTAGGAGATCCGAACCAGATAAGTGAAATCTAGTTCCAAACTATTTTGTCATTTTTAAT
TTTCGTATTAGCTTACGACGCTACACCCAGTTCCCATCTATTTTGTCACTCTTCCCTAAATAATCCTTAA
AAACTCCATTTCCACCCCTCCCAGTTCCCAACTATTTTGTCCGCCCACAGCGGGGCATTTTTCTTCCTGT
TATGTTTTTAATCAAACATCCTGCCAACTCCATGTGACAAACCGTCATCTTCGGCTACTTT
