>Addgene plasmid #111749 | pBacMam2-DiEx-LIC-C-flag_huntingtin_full-length_Q60 | depositor partial sequence | sequence record 209900 | insert
ATGGCGACCCTGGAAAAGCTGATGAAGGCCTTCGAGTCCCTCAAGTCCTTCCAACAGCAGCAACAGCAAC
AACAGCAGCAACAGCAACAACAGCAGCAACAGCAACAACAGCAGCAACAGCAACAACAGCAGCAACAGCA
ACAACAGCAGCAACAGCAACAACAGCAGCAACAGCAACAACAGCAGCAACAGCAACAACAGCAGCAACAG
CAACAACAGCAGCAACAGCAACCGCCACCGCCGCCGCCGCCGCCGCCGCCTCCTCAGCTTCCTCAGCCGC
CGCCGCAGGCACAGCCGCTGCTGCCTCAGCCGCAGCCGCCCCCGCCGCCGCCCCCGCCGCCACCCGGCCC
GGCTGTGGCTGAGGAGCCGCTGCACCGACCAAAGAAAGAACTTTCAGCTACCAAGAAAGACCGTGTGAAT
CATTGTCTGACAATATGTGAAAACATAGTGGCACAGTCTGTCAGAAATTCTCCAGAATTTCAGAAACTTC
TGGGCATCGCTATGGAACTTTTTCTGCTGTGCAGTGATGACGCAGAGTCAGATGTCAGGATGGTGGCTGA
CGAATGCCTCAACAAAGTTATCAAAGCTTTGATGGATTCTAATCTTCCAAGGTTACAGCTCGAGCTCTAT
AAGGAAATTAAAAAGAATGGTGCCCCTCGGAGTTTGCGTGCTGCCCTGTGGAGGTTTGCTGAGCTGGCTC
ACCTGGTTCGGCCTCAGAAATGCAGGCCTTACCTGGTGAACCTTCTGCCGTGCCTGACTCGAACAAGCAA
GAGACCCGAAGAATCAGTCCAGGAGACCTTGGCTGCAGCTGTTCCCAAAATTATGGCTTCTTTTGGCAAT
TTTGCAAATGACAATGAAATTAAGGTTTTGTTAAAGGCCTTCATAGCGAACCTGAAGTCAAGCTCCCCCA
CCATTCGGCGGACAGCGGCTGGATCAGCAGTGAGCATCTGCCAGCACTCAAGAAGGACACAATATTTCTA
TAGTTGGCTACTAAATGTGCTCTTAGGCTTACTCGTTCCTGTCGAGGATGAACACTCCACTCTGCTGATT
CTTGGCGTGCTGCTCACCCTGAGGTATTTGGTGCCCTTGCTGCAGCAGCAGGTCAAGGACACAAGCCTGA
AAGGCAGCTTCGGAGTGACAAGGAAAGAAATGGAAGTCTCTCCTTCTGCAGAGCAGCTTGTCCAGGTTTA
TGAACTGACGTTACATCATACACAGCACCAAGACCACAATGTTGTGACCGGAGCCCTGGAGCTGTTGCAG
CAGCTCTTCAGAACGCCTCCACCCGAGCTTCTGCAAACCCTGACCGCAGTCGGGGGCATTGGGCAGCTCA
CCGCTGCTAAGGAGGAGTCTGGTGGCCGAAGCCGTAGTGGGAGTATTGTGGAACTTATAGCTGGAGGGGG
TTCCTCATGCAGCCCTGTCCTTTCAAGAAAACAAAAAGGCAAAGTGCTCTTAGGAGAAGAAGAAGCCTTG
GAGGATGACTCTGAATCGAGATCGGATGTCAGCAGCTCTGCCTTAACAGCCTCAGTGAAGGATGAGATCA
GTGGAGAGCTGGCTGCTTCTTCAGGGGTTTCCACTCCAGGGTCAGCAGGTCATGACATCATCACAGAACA
GCCACGGTCACAGCACACACTGCAGGCGGACTCAGTGGATCTGGCCAGCTGTGACTTGACAAGCTCTGCC
ACTGATGGGGATGAGGAGGATATCTTGAGCCACAGCTCCAGCCAGGTCAGCGCCGTCCCATCTGACCCTG
CCATGGACCTGAATGATGGGACCCAGGCCTCGTCGCCCATCAGCGACAGCTCCCAGACCACCACCGAAGG
GCCTGATTCAGCTGTTACCCCTTCAGACAGTTCTGAAATTGTGTTAGACGGTACCGACAACCAGTATTTG
GGCCTGCAGATTGGACAGCCCCAGGATGAAGATGAGGAAGCCACAGGTATTCTTCCTGATGAAGCCTCGG
AGGCCTTCAGGAACTCTTCCATGGCCCTTCAACAGGCACATTTATTGAAAAACATGAGTCACTGCAGGCA
GCCTTCTGACAGCAGTGTTGATAAATTTGTGTTGAGAGATGAAGCTACTGAACCGGGTGATCAAGAAAAC
AAGCCTTGCCGCATCAAAGGTGACATTGGACAGTCCACTGATGATGACTCTGCACCTCTTGTCCATTGTG
TCCGCCTTTTATCTGCTTCGTTTTTGCTAACAGGGGGAAAAAATGTGCTGGTTCCGGACAGGGATGTGAG
GGTCAGCGTGAAGGCCCTGGCCCTCAGCTGTGTGGGAGCAGCTGTGGCCCTCCACCCGGAATCTTTCTTC
AGCAAACTCTATAAAGTTCCTCTTGACACCACGGAATACCCTGAGGAACAGTATGTCTCAGACATCTTGA
ACTACATCGATCATGGAGACCCACAGGTTCGAGGAGCCACTGCCATTCTCTGTGGGACCCTCATCTGCTC
CATCCTCAGCAGGTCCCGCTTCCACGTGGGAGATTGGATGGGCACCATTAGAACCCTCACAGGAAATACA
TTTTCTTTGGCGGATTGCATTCCTTTGCTGCGGAAAACACTGAAGGATGAGTCTTCTGTTACTTGCAAGT
TAGCTTGTACAGCTGTGAGGAACTGTGTCATGAGTCTCTGCAGCAGCAGCTACAGTGAGTTAGGACTGCA
GCTGATCATCGATGTGCTGACTCTGAGGAACAGTTCCTATTGGCTGGTGAGGACAGAGCTTCTGGAAACC
CTTGCAGAGATTGACTTCAGGCTGGTGAGCTTTTTGGAGGCAAAAGCAGAAAACTTACACAGAGGGGCTC
ATCATTATACAGGGCTTTTAAAACTGCAAGAACGAGTGCTCAATAATGTTGTCATCCATTTGCTTGGAGA
TGAAGACCCCAGGGTGCGACATGTTGCCGCAGCATCACTAATTAGGCTTGTCCCAAAGCTGTTTTATAAA
TGTGACCAAGGACAAGCTGATCCAGTAGTGGCCGTGGCAAGAGATCAAAGCAGTGTTTACCTGAAACTTC
TCATGCATGAGACGCAGCCTCCATCTCATTTCTCCGTCAGCACAATAACCAGAATATATAGAGGCTATAA
CCTACTACCAAGCATAACAGACGTCACTATGGAAAATAACCTTTCAAGAGTTATTGCAGCAGTTTCTCAT
GAACTAATCACATCAACCACCAGAGCACTCACATTTGGATGCTGTGAAGCTTTGTGTCTTCTTTCCACTG
CCTTCCCAGTTTGCATTTGGAGTTTAGGTTGGCACTGTGGAGTGCCTCCACTGAGTGCCTCAGATGAGTC
TAGGAAGAGCTGTACCGTTGGGATGGCCACAATGATTCTGACCCTGCTCTCGTCAGCTTGGTTCCCATTG
GATCTCTCAGCCCATCAAGATGCTTTGATTTTGGCCGGAAACTTGCTTGCAGCCAGTGCTCCCAAATCTC
TGAGAAGTTCATGGGCCTCTGAAGAAGAAGCCAACCCAGCAGCCACCAAGCAAGAGGAGGTCTGGCCAGC
CCTGGGGGACCGGGCCCTGGTGCCCATGGTGGAGCAGCTCTTCTCTCACCTGCTGAAGGTGATTAACATT
TGTGCCCACGTCCTGGATGACGTGGCTCCTGGACCCGCAATAAAGGCAGCCTTGCCTTCTCTAACAAACC
CCCCTTCTCTAAGTCCCATCCGACGAAAGGGGAAGGAGAAAGAACCAGGAGAACAAGCATCTGTACCGTT
GAGTCCCAAGAAAGGCAGTGAGGCCAGTGCAGCTTCTAGACAATCTGATACCTCAGGTCCTGTTACAACA
AGTAAATCCTCATCACTGGGGAGTTTCTATCATCTTCCTTCATACCTCAAACTGCATGATGTCCTGAAAG
CTACACACGCTAACTACAAGGTCACGCTGGATCTTCAGAACAGCACGGAAAAGTTTGGAGGGTTTCTTCG
CTCAGCCTTGGATGTTCTTTCTCAGATACTAGAGCTGGCCACACTGCAGGACATTGGGAAGTGTGTTGAA
GAGATCCTAGGATACCTGAAATCCTGCTTTAGTCGAGAACCAATGATGGCAACTGTTTGTGTTCAACAAT
TGTTGAAGACTCTCTTTGGCACAAACTTGGCCTCCCAGTTTGATGGCTTATCTTCCAACCCCAGCAAGTC
ACAAGGCCGAGCACAGCGCCTTGGCTCCTCCAGTGTGAGGCCAGGCTTGTACCACTACTGCTTCATGGCC
CCGTACACCCACTTCACCCAGGCCCTCGCTGACGCCAGCCTGAGGAACATGGTGCAGGCGGAGCAGGAGA
ACGACACCTCGGGATGGTTTGATGTCCTCCAGAAAGTGTCTACCCAGTTGAAGACAAACCTCACGAGTGT
CACAAAGAACCGTGCAGATAAGAATGCTATTCATAATCACATTCGTTTGTTTGAACCTCTTGTTATAAAA
GCTTTAAAACAGTACACGACTACAACATGTGTGCAGTTACAGAAGCAGGTTTTAGATTTGCTGGCGCAGC
TGGTTCAGTTACGGGTTAATTACTGTCTTCTGGATTCAGATCAGGTGTTTATTGGCTTTGTATTGAAACA
GTTTGAATACATTGAAGTGGGCCAGTTCAGGGAATCAGAGGCAATCATTCCAAACATCTTTTTCTTCTTG
GTATTACTATCTTATGAACGCTATCATTCAAAACAGATCATTGGAATTCCTAAAATCATTCAGCTCTGTG
ATGGCATCATGGCCAGTGGAAGGAAGGCTGTGACACATGCCATACCGGCTCTGCAGCCCATAGTCCACGA
CCTCTTTGTATTAAGAGGAACAAATAAAGCTGATGCAGGAAAAGAGCTTGAAACCCAAAAAGAGGTGGTG
GTGTCAATGTTACTGAGACTCATCCAGTACCATCAGGTGTTGGAGATGTTCATTCTTGTCCTGCAGCAGT
GCCACAAGGAGAATGAAGACAAGTGGAAGCGACTGTCTCGACAGATAGCTGACATCATCCTCCCAATGTT
AGCCAAACAGCAGATGCACATTGACTCTCATGAAGCCCTTGGAGTGTTAAATACATTATTTGAGATTTTG
GCCCCTTCCTCCCTCCGTCCGGTAGACATGCTTTTACGGAGTATGTTCGTCACTCCAAACACAATGGCGT
CCGTGAGCACTGTTCAACTGTGGATATCGGGAATTCTGGCCATTTTGAGGGTTCTGATTTCCCAGTCAAC
TGAAGATATTGTTCTTTCTCGTATTCAGGAGCTCTCCTTCTCTCCGTATTTAATCTCCTGTACAGTAATT
AATAGGTTAAGAGATGGGGACAGTACTTCAACGCTAGAAGAACACAGTGAAGGGAAACAAATAAAGAATT
TGCCAGAAGAAACATTTTCAAGGTTTCTATTACAACTGGTTGGTATTCTTTTAGAAGACATTGTTACAAA
ACAGCTGAAGGTGGAAATGAGTGAGCAGCAACATACTTTCTATTGCCAGGAACTAGGCACACTGCTAATG
TGTCTGATCCACATCTTCAAGTCTGGAATGTTCCGGAGAATCACAGCAGCTGCCACTAGGCTGTTCCGCA
GTGATGGCTGTGGCGGCAGTTTCTACACCCTGGACAGCTTGAACTTGCGGGCTCGTTCCATGATCACCAC
CCACCCGGCCCTGGTGCTGCTCTGGTGTCAGATACTGCTGCTTGTCAACCACACCGACTACCGCTGGTGG
GCAGAAGTGCAGCAGACCCCGAAAAGACACAGTCTGTCCAGCACAAAGTTACTTAGTCCCCAGATGTCTG
GAGAAGAGGAGGATTCTGACTTGGCAGCCAAACTTGGAATGTGCAATAGAGAAATAGTACGAAGAGGGGC
TCTCATTCTCTTCTGTGATTATGTCTGTCAGAACCTCCATGACTCCGAGCACTTAACGTGGCTCATTGTA
AATCACATTCAAGATCTGATCAGCCTTTCCCACGAGCCTCCAGTACAGGACTTCATCAGTGCCGTTCATC
GGAACTCTGCTGCCAGCGGCCTGTTCATCCAGGCAATTCAGTCTCGTTGTGAAAACCTTTCAACTCCAAC
CATGCTGAAGAAAACTCTTCAGTGCTTGGAGGGGATCCATCTCAGCCAGTCGGGAGCTGTGCTCACGCTG
TATGTGGACAGGCTTCTGTGCACCCCTTTCCGTGTGCTGGCTCGCATGGTCGACATCCTTGCTTGTCGCC
GGGTAGAAATGCTTCTGGCTGCAAATTTACAGAGCAGCATGGCCCAGTTGCCAATGGAAGAACTCAACAG
AATCCAGGAATACCTTCAGAGCAGCGGGCTCGCTCAGAGACACCAAAGGCTCTATTCCCTGCTGGACAGG
TTTCGTCTCTCCACCATGCAAGACTCACTTAGTCCCTCTCCTCCAGTCTCTTCCCACCCGCTGGACGGGG
ATGGGCACGTGTCACTGGAAACAGTGAGTCCGGACAAAGACTGGTACGTTCATCTTGTCAAATCCCAGTG
TTGGACCAGGTCAGATTCTGCACTGCTGGAAGGTGCAGAGCTGGTGAATCGGATTCCTGCTGAAGATATG
AATGCCTTCATGATGAACTCGGAGTTCAACCTAAGCCTGCTAGCTCCATGCTTAAGCCTAGGGATGAGTG
AAATTTCTGGTGGCCAGAAGAGTGCCCTTTTTGAAGCAGCCCGTGAGGTGACTCTGGCCCGTGTGAGCGG
CACCGTGCAGCAGCTCCCTGCTGTCCATCATGTCTTCCAGCCCGAGCTGCCTGCAGAACCGGCGGCCTAC
TGGAGCAAGTTGAATGATCTGTTTGGGGATGCTGCACTGTATCAGTCCCTGCCCACTCTGGCCCGGGCCC
TGGCACAGTACCTGGTGGTGGTCTCCAAACTGCCCAGTCATTTGCACCTTCCTCCTGAGAAAGAGAAGGA
CATTGTGAAATTCGTGGTGGCAACCCTTGAGGCCCTGTCCTGGCATTTGATCCATGAGCAGATCCCGCTG
AGTCTGGATCTCCAGGCAGGGCTGGACTGCTGCTGCCTGGCCCTGCAGCTGCCTGGCCTCTGGAGCGTGG
TCTCCTCCACAGAGTTTGTGACCCACGCCTGCTCCCTCATCCACTGTGTGCACTTCATCCTGGAGGCCGT
TGCAGTGCAGCCTGGAGAGCAGCTTCTTAGTCCAGAAAGAAGGACAAATACCCCAAAAGCCATCAGCGAG
GAGGAGGAGGAAGTAGATCCAAACACACAGAATCCTAAGTATATCACTGCAGCCTGTGAGATGGTGGCAG
AAATGGTGGAGTCTCTGCAGTCGGTGTTGGCCTTGGGTCATAAAAGGAATAGCGGCGTGCCGGCGTTTCT
CACGCCATTGCTCAGGAACATCATCATCAGCCTGGCCCGCCTGCCCCTTGTCAACAGCTACACACGTGTG
CCCCCACTGGTGTGGAAGCTTGGATGGTCACCCAAACCGGGAGGGGATTTTGGCACAGCATTCCCTGAGA
TCCCCGTGGAGTTCCTCCAGGAAAAGGAAGTCTTTAAGGAGTTCATCTACCGCATCAACACACTAGGCTG
GACCAGTCGTACTCAGTTTGAAGAAACTTGGGCCACCCTCCTTGGTGTCCTGGTGACGCAGCCCCTCGTG
ATGGAGCAGGAGGAGAGCCCACCAGAAGAAGACACAGAGAGGACCCAGATCAACGTCCTGGCCGTGCAGG
CCATCACCTCACTGGTGCTCAGTGCAATGACTGTGCCTGTGGCCGGCAACCCAGCTGTAAGCTGCTTGGA
GCAGCAGCCCCGGAACAAGCCTCTGAAAGCTCTCGACACCAGGTTTGGGAGGAAGCTGAGCATTATCAGA
GGGATTGTGGAGCAAGAGATTCAAGCAATGGTTTCAAAGAGAGAGAATATTGCCACCCATCATTTATATC
AGGCATGGGATCCTGTCCCTTCTCTGTCTCCGGCTACTACAGGTGCCCTCATCAGCCACGAGAAGCTGCT
GCTGCAGATCAACCCCGAGCGGGAGCTGGGGAGCATGAGCTACAAACTCGGCCAGGTGTCCATACACTCC
GTGTGGCTAGGGAACAGCATCACACCCCTGAGGGAGGAGGAATGGGACGAGGAAGAGGAGGAGGAGGCCG
ACGCCCCTGCACCTTCGTCACCACCCACGTCTCCAGTCAACTCCAGGAAACACCGGGCTGGAGTTGACAT
CCACTCCTGTTCGCAGTTTTTGCTTGAGTTGTACAGCCGCTGGATCCTGCCGTCCAGCTCAGCCAGGAGG
ACCCCGGCCATCCTGATCAGTGAGGTGGTCAGATCCCTTCTAGTGGTCTCAGACTTGTTCACCGAGCGCA
ACCAGTTTGAGCTGATGTATGTGACGCTGACAGAACTGCGAAGGGTGCACCCTTCAGAAGACGAGATCCT
CGCTCAGTACCTGGTGCCTGCCACCTGCAAGGCAGCTGCCGTCCTTGGGATGGACAAGGCCGTGGCGGAG
CCTGTCAGCCGCCTGCTGGAGAGCACGCTCAGGAGCAGCCACCTGCCCAGCAGGGTTGGAGCCCTGCACG
GCATCCTCTATGTGCTGGAGTGCGACCTGCTGGACGACACTGCCAAGCAGCTCATCCCGGTCATCAGCGA
CTATCTCCTCTCCAACCTGAAAGGGATCGCCCACTGCGTGAACATTCACAGCCAGCAGCACGTACTGGTC
ATGTGTGCCACTGCGTTTTACCTCATTGAGAACTATCCTCTGGACGTAGGGCCGGAATTTTCAGCATCAA
TAATACAGATGTGTGGGGTGATGCTGTCTGGAAGTGAGGAGTCCACCCCCTCCATCATTTACCACTGTGC
CCTCAGAGGCCTGGAGCGCCTCCTGCTCTCTGAGCAGCTCTCCCGCCTGGATGCAGAATCGCTGGTCAAG
CTGAGTGTGGACAGAGTGAACGTGCACAGCCCGCACCGGGCCATGGCGGCTCTGGGCCTGATGCTCACCT
GCATGTACACAGGAAAGGAGAAAGTCAGTCCGGGTAGAACTTCAGACCCTAATCCTGCAGCCCCCGACAG
CGAGTCAGTGATTGTTGCTATGGAGCGGGTATCTGTTCTTTTTGATAGGATCAGGAAAGGCTTTCCTTGT
GAAGCCAGAGTGGTGGCCAGGATCCTGCCCCAGTTTCTAGACGACTTCTTCCCACCCCAGGACATCATGA
ACAAAGTCATCGGAGAGTTTCTGTCCAACCAGCAGCCATACCCCCAGTTCATGGCCACCGTGGTGTATAA
GGTGTTTCAGACTCTGCACAGCACCGGGCAGTCGTCCATGGTCCGGGACTGGGTCATGCTGTCCCTCTCC
AACTTCACGCAGAGGGCCCCGGTCGCCATGGCCACGTGGAGCCTCTCCTGCTTCTTTGTCAGCGCGTCCA
CCAGCCCGTGGGTCGCGGCGATCCTCCCACATGTCATCAGCAGGATGGGCAAGCTGGAGCAGGTGGACGT
GAACCTTTTCTGCCTGGTCGCCACAGACTTCTACAGACACCAGATAGAGGAGGAGCTCGACCGCAGGGCC
TTCCAGTCTGTGCTTGAGGTGGTTGCAGCCCCAGGAAGCCCATATCACCGGCTGCTGACTTGTTTACGAA
ATGTCCACAAGGTCACCACCTGC
